LOCUS       Exported 7045 bp ds-DNA circular SYN 12-MAY-2021
DEFINITION  gRNA expression in B. burgdorferi, parental vector.
ACCESSION   .
VERSION     .
KEYWORDS    pBSV2_Psyn-sgRNA500
SOURCE      synthetic DNA construct
  ORGANISM  synthetic DNA construct
REFERENCE   1 (bases 1 to 7045)
  AUTHORS   Takacs CN, Scott M, Chang Y, Kloos ZA, Irnov I, Rosa PA, Liu J,
            Jacobs-Wagner C
  TITLE     A CRISPR interference platform for selective downregulation of gene
            expression in Borrelia burgdorferi.
  JOURNAL   Appl Environ Microbiol. 2020 Nov 30. pii: AEM.02519-20. doi:
            10.1128/AEM.02519-20.
  PUBMED    33257311
REFERENCE   2 (bases 1 to 7045)
  AUTHORS   .
  TITLE     Direct Submission
  JOURNAL   Exported May 12, 2021 from SnapGene Server 1.1.58
            http://www.snapgene.com
FEATURES             Location/Qualifiers
     source          1..7045
                     /organism="synthetic DNA construct"
                     /mol_type="other DNA"
     rep_origin      71..659
                     /direction=RIGHT
                     /label=ori
                     /note="high-copy-number ColE1/pMB1/pBR322/pUC origin of
                     replication"
     primer_bind     560..579
                     /label=pBR322ori-F
                     /note="pBR322 origin, forward primer"
     protein_bind    4142..4163
                     /label=CAP binding site
                     /bound_moiety="E. coli catabolite activator protein"
                     /note="CAP binding activates transcription in the presence
                     of cAMP."
     promoter        4178..4208
                     /label=lac promoter
                     /note="promoter for the E. coli lac operon"
     protein_bind    4216..4232
                     /label=lac operator
                     /bound_moiety="lac repressor encoded by lacI"
                     /note="The lac repressor binds to the lac operator to
                     inhibit transcription in E. coli. This inhibition can be
                     relieved by adding lactose or
                     isopropyl-beta-D-thiogalactopyranoside (IPTG)."
     primer_bind     4221..4243
                     /label=M13/pUC Reverse
                     /note="In lacZ gene"
     primer_bind     4240..4256
                     /label=M13 rev
                     /note="common sequencing primer, one of multiple similar
                     variants"
     primer_bind     4240..4256
                     /label=M13 Reverse
                     /note="In lacZ gene. Also called M13-rev"
     promoter        4293..4327
                     /label=J23119(SpeI) promoter
                     /note="bacterial promoter (Registry of Standard Biological
                     Parts BBa_J23119) modified to end with an SpeI site"
     misc_RNA        4844..4919
                     /label=gRNA scaffold
                     /note="guide RNA scaffold for the Streptococcus pyogenes
                     CRISPR/Cas9 system"
     primer_bind     complement(4962..4979)
                     /label=M13 Forward
                     /note="In lacZ gene. Also called M13-F20 or M13 (-21)
                     Forward"
     primer_bind     complement(4962..4978)
                     /label=M13 fwd
                     /note="common sequencing primer, one of multiple similar
                     variants"
     primer_bind     complement(4971..4993)
                     /label=M13/pUC Forward
                     /note="In lacZ gene"
     CDS             5535..6344
                     /codon_start=1
                     /gene="aph(3')-Ia"
                     /product="aminoglycoside phosphotransferase"
                     /label=KanR
                     /note="confers resistance to kanamycin in bacteria or G418
                     (Geneticin(R)) in eukaryotes"
                     /translation="MSHIQRETSRPRLNSNMDADLYGYKWARDNVGQSGATIYRLYGKP
                     DAPELFLKHGKGSVANDVTDEMVRLNWLTEFMPLPTIKHFIRTPDDAWLLTTAIPGKTA
                     FQVLEEYPDSGENIVDALAVFLRRLHSIPVCNCPFNSDRVFRLAQAQSRMNNGLVDASD
                     FDDERNGWPVEQVWKEMHKLLPFSPDSVVTHGDFSLDNLIFDEGKLIGCIDVGRVGIAD
                     RYQDLAILWNCLGEFSPSLQKRLFQKYGIDNPDMNKLQFHLMLDEFF"
     primer_bind     complement(5602..5621)
                     /label=Kan-R
                     /note="Kanamycin resistance gene, reverse primer"
     regulatory      6598..6607
                     /regulatory_class="other"
                     /note="vertebrate consensus sequence for strong initiation
                     of translation (Kozak, 1987)"
     CDS             6604..6978
                     /codon_start=1
                     /gene="Sh ble from Streptoalloteichus hindustanus"
                     /product="antibiotic-binding protein"
                     /label=BleoR
                     /note="confers resistance to bleomycin, phleomycin, and
                     Zeocin(TM)"
                     /translation="MAKLTSAVPVLTARDVAGAVEFWTDRLGFSRDFVEDDFAGVVRDD
                     VTLFISAVQDQVVPDNTLAWVWVRGLDELYAEWSEVVSTNFRDASGPAMTEIGEQPWGR
                     EFALRDPAGNCVHFVAEEQD"
ORIGIN
        1 ccaaaatccc ttaacgtgag ttttcgttcc actgagcgtc agaccccgta gaaaagatca
       61 aaggatcttc ttgagatcct ttttttctgc gcgtaatctg ctgcttgcaa acaaaaaaac
      121 caccgctacc agcggtggtt tgtttgccgg atcaagagct accaactctt tttccgaagg
      181 taactggctt cagcagagcg cagataccaa atactgtcct tctagtgtag ccgtagttag
      241 gccaccactt caagaactct gtagcaccgc ctacatacct cgctctgcta atcctgttac
      301 cagtggctgc tgccagtggc gataagtcgt gtcttaccgg gttggactca agacgatagt
      361 taccggataa ggcgcagcgg tcgggctgaa cggggggttc gtgcacacag cccagcttgg
      421 agcgaacgac ctacaccgaa ctgagatacc tacagcgtga gctatgagaa agcgccacgc
      481 ttcccgaagg gagaaaggcg gacaggtatc cggtaagcgg cagggtcgga acaggagagc
      541 gcacgaggga gcttccaggg ggaaacgcct ggtatcttta tagtcctgtc gggtttcgcc
      601 acctctgact tgagcgtcga tttttgtgat gctcgtcagg ggggcggagc ctatggaaaa
      661 acgccagcaa cgcggccttt ttacggttcc tgggcttttg ctggcctttt gctcacatgt
      721 tctttcctgc actagatccc cggcaagttc atccttaggg tttccatatc tcttaaaaag
      781 tcaatttctg cttgattaat ttcttgtgga ttattgtttt tgcggttttt cattttttat
      841 ctccttgagt attgaatttt ttcttatata taaatatata gcaaaaacta tttttgccaa
      901 cttttttaca aaaaattttt tattaaaaca cttagggctt tgctaaattc tcttttaaaa
      961 gaacttagta aagccctatg gatttaagaa ctgattatac ttacgtagta aaaatactac
     1021 agatattaat agtatagacc atatcaaaat cataatcaat ttatatttat ctaaaattgt
     1081 agtccataca aaatacaaaa aaattaggtt tttctaaatt ctattttaaa agaacttagt
     1141 aacacctaat ctctaaatta cttacaaaat tctaaaatta gatttttagt tcttcatatt
     1201 tctttaaaag ttttttaaga aaatcttttt gattttcaaa aatttcatgc atcataaaac
     1261 tagtaaattt ggattttttt ttgtaaaaat cataactttc ttgggtttta agttgaaatc
     1321 ttaatggttt tattggattt tgcctagatt tttttaacgc cggactttct ttatctttta
     1381 taaaattata agaattttta ataccatttt ctattaaata atcttctttt ataagcccct
     1441 cttgcagtgc agttgctaat cttaaatact tatacgcttg agtttttgct acatcaaagt
     1501 cttttataaa atcaagaaaa gttttataac catcaaattt ataatattga ttatctttta
     1561 tttcttttaa aattttaata ttttccaccc tgtggaatat ttcttttttg aaattgtcat
     1621 ttaacttttc ctttagtgtc ttgtaataag aaattttact ttcattaatc attaaatttt
     1681 gttcaacata agtatctatc ttttttgtta aaactttaac aacacgtttt ttttccataa
     1741 aaattttcct ttatttttgc aacattttcc ttaattgata taattgttac tattttagat
     1801 tttttaatat ccacttaaga attaatccct cactagaata ttttttatta tagaattcat
     1861 atacatgttt ttctaaatct ataaatttat caacaattgc tttattatag ggtgtatcta
     1921 tcttttcttt tcttaataat cgtctcatat tctttaaata acaacaaaca ctgccggttt
     1981 taaacctaaa ttctatgtaa tatatttttg aaaaagtata tacattttca accccgttta
     2041 tttcatactt tacaaaaaca ttatttattg gttttctata accatagtaa atgcctaaaa
     2101 atttgtcccc gtctttcata ggatatagat aaagtttttg aatctctgat ttatctaata
     2161 atttttcaaa aaaaattata caccgctttt gtttgttact aactactcta tgcaatgcct
     2221 ttaatatttt tgtgtgatat atatttttat cacctttttt ttctttcagc aggaagatac
     2281 tttcttttgg aaatttaatt ttttgttcat ttattcttgc agccttaagt ccgattttca
     2341 tatttaatcc ttatatagcc tttctattta attcttttaa actcaataaa cttttttggt
     2401 ttttcattag ttctaataat tcgcaataat atgtgcaaaa cactttattg tattctattt
     2461 tcttttggtt attcaaatat tcttttataa ttggctttag aagttcaata tttacttctt
     2521 tttttagttg ttcaataagg atattgaaaa tgtttgtttt taaatcttga taattttgtt
     2581 gagaattttc tttttttctt tcaattgact tctctaattt acgctttata ttgtttaaat
     2641 cgctatattt atgactttca ataataaaat gaggcttaaa tttgtaattt tcgtatattt
     2701 tttggaaact tgtttctaat tgtttagaat tatattcatt tttttcaaat tctttttgag
     2761 tgttgcatag aatttccttt aatttttctt gtttttcttt catacaagat ttagtaaaat
     2821 gtatattttt attttttagt aatttaattt ctattatttt tatgatttta agtattttga
     2881 ttatattatc tttatcaata tttaaattga ataaaattgt aagaaaaatt gaaagaattt
     2941 ttttacataa aaagttacat ttattgaagt aatttcttac ttgatacttt tctatttcat
     3001 taatctttct ttcttctttt atattatttt tattatttaa acactccttt aaatctacac
     3061 tcccattttt agtaaatcta tctttaaggc cccttgaaac tctattttga aatcttaaat
     3121 cttttttttc ttgaaagtat ttatagattt tttggtaaca ttcttttttt gaaaaattaa
     3181 gttgatagta tatttcggtc cccaaattta cccctaagtg tttgtgataa ttagttgtga
     3241 ctttaaattc tttttctaat ttgtaaaggt aattttgcag tgtttttagt ttaacgggtg
     3301 tttgactatt tcttttaagg ttttcattaa agtaatagag tatgtttttt tgtgtgtatt
     3361 tcttatatgt tttatttatg tacgctagtg ttgagataag aactactaat ttatactgta
     3421 atttattgta gcaagttgtg gttttactgg ttttgtttat attagataag ttttccattt
     3481 atagctcctt gaataccgga ttttttatct ataaagtata tatatcacaa ttttgattta
     3541 aaagtaaatt ctttttttaa aaatacaaaa attttttata aattatatag accatgatat
     3601 tgtattaata ctaattgatt ttaatttaag gttgaactaa aataaacata gttttgtaga
     3661 aaataatttt tcattatttt gctacttgat attggatcgt aaaaatatta gggctttaca
     3721 aagttctttt aaaagagaat ttagtaaagc cctaagtctt ttaataaaaa attttttgta
     3781 aaaaagttgg caaaaatagt ttttgctata tatttatata taagaaaaaa ttcaatactc
     3841 aaggagataa aaaatggaaa acttaaacaa taatccacaa aaaattaatc aaataaataa
     3901 gcaaactaat tttattggtt ttgaaaattt tatagaactt gataatcaag ttaatcaaac
     3961 taaagaaaaa agtaaattaa gtaagatagg taagaaatta cccggaataa gcagtcaagt
     4021 ctagtctagt gcggccgcgc ccaatacgca aaccgcctct ccccgcgcgt tggccgattc
     4081 attaatgcag ctggcacgac aggtttcccg actggaaagc gggcagtgag cgcaacgcaa
     4141 ttaatgtgag ttagctcact cattaggcac cccaggcttt acactttatg cttccggctc
     4201 gtatgttgtg tggaattgtg agcggataac aatttcacac aggaaacagc tatgaccatg
     4261 attacgaatt cgagctcgaa ttctaaagat ctttgacagc tagctcagtc ctaggtataa
     4321 tactagtgga agagccaaag tcaacactta tagacaaata tgatctttct aaccttcacg
     4381 aaatagcatc agggggagca cctttgtcta aggaagtagg agaggcagtt gcaaagaggt
     4441 ttcatttacc cggaattagg caaggatatg ggttaacaga aaccacatct gcaattttaa
     4501 ttacacctga aggagatgat aaaccaggag ctgttgggaa ggttgttcct ttttttgagg
     4561 ctaaagttgt tgatttagat actggaaaga ctttaggagt taatcaaaga ggcgagttat
     4621 gtgtaagagg acctatgata atgtcaggat acgtaaataa tccagaagct acaaatgcat
     4681 tgatagataa agatggttgg ttacactcag gcgatatagc ttattgggac gaagatgaac
     4741 acttttttat agttgataga ttgaaatctt tgattaagta taaaggttat caagtagctc
     4801 cagcagaatt ggaaagtatt ttattgcaac acccagctct tccgttttag agctagaaat
     4861 agcaagttaa aataaggcta gtccgttatc aacttgaaaa agtggcaccg agtcggtgct
     4921 ttttttgaag cttgggcccg aacaaaaact caaagcttgg cactggccgt cgttttacaa
     4981 cgtcgtgact gggaaaaccc tggcgttacc caacttaatc gccttgcagc acatccccct
     5041 ttcgccagct ggcgtaatag cgaagaggcc cgcaccgatc gcccttccca acagttgcgc
     5101 agcctgaatg gcgaatggcg cggccgctac ccgagcttca aggaagattt cctattaagg
     5161 ttgaacttaa gagcttaagc atagacgatt tgaaaaaaat tttaaaacaa acaaaaaatt
     5221 ctttaataaa acaatatgtt gcgatgttta aggtttatga tttagattta aagtttagtg
     5281 aggaagctat agatagaatt gcagagctta cttttaatat gaatcttgag agtgaaaatc
     5341 ttggtgccag aagacttcac ggtgttatgg aaatagtgct tgcagatctt ttttttgaag
     5401 tgcctggcag taagttgaaa aaatttgaaa taaacttgga ctatgttaat aaaaaaatac
     5461 aaattaacga acaaaaagat ttgaattatt atataattta gttaaaagca attttaaatg
     5521 agggaggttt ccatatgagc catattcaac gggaaacgtc gaggccgcga ttaaattcca
     5581 acatggatgc tgatttatat gggtataaat gggctcgcga taatgtcggg caatcaggtg
     5641 cgacaatcta tcgcttgtat gggaagcccg atgcgccaga gttgtttctg aaacatggca
     5701 aaggtagcgt tgccaatgat gttacagatg agatggtcag actaaactgg ctgacggaat
     5761 ttatgcctct tccgaccatc aagcatttta tccgtactcc tgatgatgca tggttactca
     5821 ccactgcgat ccccggaaaa acagcattcc aggtattaga agaatatcct gattcaggtg
     5881 aaaatattgt tgatgcgctg gcagtgttcc tgcgccggtt gcattcgatt cctgtttgta
     5941 attgtccttt taacagcgat cgcgtatttc gtctcgctca ggcgcaatca cgaatgaata
     6001 acggtttggt tgatgcgagt gattttgatg acgagcgtaa tggctggcct gttgaacaag
     6061 tctggaaaga aatgcataaa cttttgccat tctcaccgga ttcagtcgtc actcatggtg
     6121 atttctcact tgataacctt atttttgacg aggggaaatt aataggttgt attgatgttg
     6181 gacgagtcgg aatcgcagac cgataccagg atcttgccat cctatggaac tgcctcggtg
     6241 agttttctcc ttcattacag aaacggcttt ttcaaaaata tggtattgat aatcctgata
     6301 tgaataaatt gcagtttcat ttgatgctcg atgagttttt ctaatcagaa ttggttaatt
     6361 ggttgtaaca ctggcagagc attacgctga cttgacggga cggcgcgctt acaatttcct
     6421 gatgcggtat tttctcctta cgcatctgtg cggtatttca caccgcatac aggtggcact
     6481 tttcggggaa atgtgcgcgg aacccctatt tgtttatttt tctaaataca ttcaaatatg
     6541 tatccgctca tgagacaata accctgataa atgcttcaat aatagcacgt gaggagggcc
     6601 accatggcca agttgaccag tgccgttccg gtgctcaccg cgcgcgacgt cgccggagcg
     6661 gtcgagttct ggaccgaccg gctcgggttc tcccgggact tcgtggagga cgacttcgcc
     6721 ggtgtggtcc gggacgacgt gaccctgttc atcagcgcgg tccaggacca ggtggtgccg
     6781 gacaacaccc tggcctgggt gtgggtgcgc ggcctggacg agctgtacgc cgagtggtcg
     6841 gaggtcgtgt ccacgaactt ccgggacgcc tccgggccgg ccatgaccga gatcggcgag
     6901 cagccgtggg ggcgggagtt cgccctgcgc gacccggccg gcaactgcgt gcacttcgtg
     6961 gccgaggagc aggactgaca cgtgctaaaa cttcattttt aatttaaaag gatctaggtg
     7021 aagatccttt ttgataatct catga
//
