>Addgene plasmid #149613 | pBSV2_Psyn-sgRNA500 | addgene full sequence | sequence record 306455 | Addgene NGS Result
GGAAGAGCCAAAGTCAACACTTATAGACAAATATGATCTTTCTAACCTTCACGAAATAGCATCAGGGGGA
GCACCTTTGTCTAAGGAAGTAGGAGAGGCAGTTGCAAAGAGGTTTCATTTACCCGGAATTAGGCAAGGAT
ATGGGTTAACAGAAACCACATCTGCAATTTTAATTACACCTGAAGGAGATGATAAACCAGGAGCTGTTGG
GAAGGTTGTTCCTTTTTTTGAGGCTAAAGTTGTTGATTTAGATACTGGAAAGACTTTAGGAGTTAATCAA
AGAGGCGAGTTATGTGTAAGAGGACCTATGATAATGTCAGGATACGTAAATAATCCAGAAGCTACAAATG
CATTGATAGATAAAGATGGTTGGTTACACTCAGGCGATATAGCTTATTGGGACGAAGATGAACACTTTTT
TATAGTTGATAGATTGAAATCTTTGATTAAGTATAAAGGTTATCAAGTAGCTCCAGCAGAATTGGAAAGT
ATTTTATTGCAACACCCAGCTCTTCCGTTTTAGAGCTAGAAATAGCAAGTTAAAATAAGGCTAGTCCGTT
ATCAACTTGAAAAAGTGGCACCGAGTCGGTGCTTTTTTTGAAGCTTGGGCCCGAACAAAAACTCAAAGCT
TGGCACTGGCCGTCGTTTTACAACGTCGTGACTGGGAAAACCCTGGCGTTACCCAACTTAATCGCCTTGC
AGCACATCCCCCTTTCGCCAGCTGGCGTAATAGCGAAGAGGCCCGCACCGATCGCCCTTCCCAACAGTTG
CGCAGCCTGAATGGCGAATGGCGCGGCCGCTACCCGAGCTTCAAGGAAGATTTCCTATTAAGGTTGAACT
TAAGAGCTTAAGCATAGACGATTTGAAAAAAATTTTAAAACAAACAAAAAATTCTTTAATAAAACAATAT
GTTGCGATGTTTAAGGTTTATGATTTAGATTTAAAGTTTAGTGAGGAAGCTATAGATAGAATTGCAGAGC
TTACTTTTAATATGAATCTTGAGAGTGAAAATCTTGGTGCCAGAAGACTTCACGGTGTTATGGAAATAGT
GCTTGCAGATCTTTTTTTTGAAGTGCCTGGCAGTAAGTTGAAAAAATTTGAAATAAACTTGGACTATGTT
AATAAAAAAATACAAATTAACGAACAAAAAGATTTGAATTATTATATAATTTAGTTAAAAGCAATTTTAA
ATGAGGGAGGTTTCCATATGAGCCATATTCAACGGGAAACGTCGAGGCCGCGATTAAATTCCAACATGGA
TGCTGATTTATATGGGTATAAATGGGCTCGCGATAATGTCGGGCAATCAGGTGCGACAATCTATCGCTTG
TATGGGAAGCCCGATGCGCCAGAGTTGTTTCTGAAACATGGCAAAGGTAGCGTTGCCAATGATGTTACAG
ATGAGATGGTCAGACTAAACTGGCTGACGGAATTTATGCCTCTTCCGACCATCAAGCATTTTATCCGTAC
TCCTGATGATGCATGGTTACTCACCACTGCGATCCCCGGAAAAACAGCATTCCAGGTATTAGAAGAATAT
CCTGATTCAGGTGAAAATATTGTTGATGCGCTGGCAGTGTTCCTGCGCCGGTTGCATTCGATTCCTGTTT
GTAATTGTCCTTTTAACAGCGATCGCGTATTTCGTCTCGCTCAGGCGCAATCACGAATGAATAACGGTTT
GGTTGATGCGAGTGATTTTGATGACGAGCGTAATGGCTGGCCTGTTGAACAAGTCTGGAAAGAAATGCAT
AAACTTTTGCCATTCTCACCGGATTCAGTCGTCACTCATGGTGATTTCTCACTTGATAACCTTATTTTTG
ACGAGGGGAAATTAATAGGTTGTATTGATGTTGGACGAGTCGGAATCGCAGACCGATACCAGGATCTTGC
CATCCTATGGAACTGCCTCGGTGAGTTTTCTCCTTCATTACAGAAACGGCTTTTTCAAAAATATGGTATT
GATAATCCTGATATGAATAAATTGCAGTTTCATTTGATGCTCGATGAGTTTTTCTAATCAGAATTGGTTA
ATTGGTTGTAACACTGGCAGAGCATTACGCTGACTTGACGGGACGGCGCTTACAATTTCCTGATGCGGTA
TTTTCTCCTTACGCATCTGTGCGGTATTTCACACCGCATCAGGTGGCACTTTTCGGGGAAATGTGCGCGG
AACCCCTATTTGTTTATTTTTCTAAATACATTCAAATATGTATCCGCTCATGAGACAATAACCCTGATAA
ATGCTTCAATAATAGCACGTGAGGAGGGCCACCATGGCCAAGTTGACCAGTGCCGTTCCGGTGCTCACCG
CGCGCGACGTCGCCGGAGCGGTCGAGTTCTGGACCGACCGGCTCGGGTTCTCCCGGGACTTCGTGGAGGA
CGACTTCGCCGGTGTGGTCCGGGACGACGTGACCCTGTTCATCAGCGCGGTCCAGGACCAGGTGGTGCCG
GACAACACCCTGGCCTGGGTGTGGGTGCGCGGCCTGGACGAGCTGTACGCCGAGTGGTCGGAGGTCGTGT
CCACGAACTTCCGGGACGCCTCCGGGCCGGCCATGACCGAGATCGGCGAGCAGCCGTGGGGGCGGGAGTT
CGCCCTGCGCGACCCGGCCGGCAACTGCGTGCACTTCGTGGCCGAGGAGCAGGACTGACACGTGCTAAAA
CTTCATTTTTAATTTAAAAGGATCTAGGTGAAGATCCTTTTTGATAATCTCATGACCAAAATCCCTTAAC
GTGAGTTTTCGTTCCACTGAGCGTCAGACCCCGTAGAAAAGATCAAAGGATCTTCTTGAGATCCTTTTTT
TCTGCGCGTAATCTGCTGCTTGCAAACAAAAAAACCACCGCTACCAGCGGTGGTTTGTTTGCCGGATCAA
GAGCTACCAACTCTTTTTCCGAAGGTAACTGGCTTCAGCAGAGCGCAGATACCAAATACTGTTCTTCTAG
TGTAGCCGTAGTTAGGCCACCACTTCAAGAACTCTGTAGCACCGCCTACATACCTCGCTCTGCTAATCCT
GTTACCAGTGGCTGCTGCCAGTGGCGATAAGTCGTGTCTTACCGGGTTGGACTCAAGACGATAGTTACCG
GATAAGGCGCAGCGGTCGGGCTGAACGGGGGGTTCGTGCACACAGCCCAGCTTGGAGCGAACGACCTACA
CCGAACTGAGATACCTACAGCGTGAGCTATGAGAAAGCGCCACGCTTCCCGAAGGGAGAAAGGCGGACAG
GTATCCGGTAAGCGGCAGGGTCGGAACAGGAGAGCGCACGAGGGAGCTTCCAGGGGGAAACGCCTGGTAT
CTTTATAGTCCTGTCGGGTTTCGCCACCTCTGACTTGAGCGTCGATTTTTGTGATGCTCGTCAGGGGGGC
GGAGCCTATGGAAAAACGCCAGCAACGCGGCCTTTTTACGGTTCCTGGCCTTTTGCTGGCCTTTTGCTCA
CATGTTCTTTCCTGCACTAGATCCCCGGCAAGTTCATCCTTAGGGTTTTCATATCTCTTAAAAAGTCAAT
TTCTGCTTGATTAATTTCTTGTGGATTATTGTTTTTGCGGTTTTTCATTTTTTATCTCCTTGAGTATTGA
ATTTTTTCTTATATATAAATATATAGCAAAAACTATTTTTGCCAACTTTTTTACAAAAAATTTTTTATTA
AAACACTTAGGGCTTTGCTAAATTCTCTTTTAAAAGAACTTAGTAAAGCCCTATGGATTTAAGAACTGAT
TATACTTACGTAGTAAAAATACTACAGATATTAATAGTATAGACCATATCAAAATCATAATCAATTTATA
TTTATCTAAAATTGTAGTCCATACAAAATACAAAAAAATTAGGTTTTTCTAAATTCTATTTTAAAAGAAC
TTAGTAACACCTAATCTCTAAATTACTTACAAAATTCTAAAATTAGATTTTTAGTTCTTCATATTTCTTT
AAAAGTTTTTTAAGAAAATCTTTTTGATTTTCAAAAATTTCATGCATCATAAAACTAGTAAATTTGGATT
TTTTTTTGTAAAAATCATAACTTTCTTGGGTTTTAAGTTGAAATCTTAATGGTTTTATTGGATTTTGCCT
AGATTTTTTTAACGCCGGACTTTCTTTATCTTTTATAAAATTATAAGAATTTTTAATACCATTTTCTATT
AAATAATCTTCTTTTATAAGCCCCTCTTGCAGTGCAGTTGCTAATCTTAAATACTTATACGCTTGAGTTT
TTGCTACATCAAAGTCTTTTATAAAATCAAGAAAAGTTTTATAACCATCAAATTTATAATATTGATTATC
TTTTATTTCTTTTAAAATTTTAATATTTTCCACCCTGTGGAATATTTCTTTTTTGAAATTGTCATTTAAC
TTTTCCTTTAGTGTCTTGTAATAAGAAATTTTACTTTCATTAATCATTAAATTTTGTTCAACATAAGTAT
CTATCTTTTTTGTTAAAACTTTAACAACACGTTTTTTTTCCATAAAAATTTTCCTTTATTTTTGCAACAT
TTTCCTTAATTGATATAATTGTTACTATTTTAGATTTTTTAATATCCACTTAAGAATTAATCCCTCACTA
GAATATTTTTTATTATAGAATTCATATACATGTTTTTCTAAATCTATAAATTTATCAACAATTGCTTTAT
TATAGGGTGTATCTATCTTTTCTTTTCTTAATAATCGTCTCATATTCTTTAAATAACAACAAACACTGCC
GGTTTTAAACCTAAATTCTATGTAATATATTTTTGAAAAAGTATATACATTTTCAACCCCGTTTATTTCA
TACTTTACAAAAACATTATTTATTGGTTTTCTATAACCATAGTAAATGCCTAAAAATTTGTCCCCGTCTT
TCATAGGATATAGATAAAGTTTTTGAATCTCTGATTTATCTAATAATTTTTCAAAAAAAATTATACACCG
CTTTTGTTTGTTACTAACTACTCTATGCAATGCCTTTAATATTTTTGTGTGATATATATTTTTATCACCT
TTTTTTTCTTTCAGCAGGAAGATACTTTCTTTTGGAAATTTAATTTTTTGTTCATTTATTCTTGCAGCCT
TAAGTCCGATTTTCATATTTAATCCTTATATAGCCTTTCTATTTAATTCTTTTAAACTCAATAAACTTTT
TTGGTTTTTCATTAGTTCTAATAATTCGCAATAATATGTGCAAAACACTTTATTGTATTCTATTTTCTTT
TGGTTATTCAAATATTCTTTTATAATTGGCTTTAGAAGTTCAATATTTACTTCTTTTTTTAGTTGTTCAA
TAAGGATATTGAAAATGTTTGTTTTTAAATCTTGATAATTTTGTTGAGAATTTTCTTTTTTTCTTTCAAT
TGACTTCTCTAATTTACGCTTTATATTGTTTAAATCGCTATATTTATGACTTTCAATAATAAAATGAGGC
TTAAATTTGTAATTTTCGTATATTTTTTGGAAACTTGTTTCTAATTGTTTAGAATTATATTCATTTTTTT
CAAATTCTTTTTGAGTGTTGCATAGAATTTCCTTTAATTTTTCTTGTTTTTCTTTCATACAAGATTTAGT
AAAATGTATATTTTTATTTTTTAGTAATTTAATTTCTATTATTTTTATGATTTTAAGTATTTTGATTATA
TTATCTTTATCAATATTTAAATTGAATAAAATTGTAAGAAAAATTGAAAGAATTTTTTTACATAAAAAGT
TACATTTATTGAAGTAATTTCTTACTTGATACTTTTCTATTTCATTAATCTTTCTTTCTTCTTTTATATT
ATTTTTATTATTTAAACACTCCTTTAAATCTACACTCCCATTTTTAGTAAATCTATCTTTAAGGCCCCTT
GAAACTCTATTTTGAAATCTTAAATCTTTTTTTTCTTGAAAGTATTTATAGATTTTTTGGTAACATTCTT
TTTTTGAAAAATTAAGTTGATAGTATATTTCGGTCCCCAAATTTACCCCTAAGTGTTTGTGATAATTAGT
TGTGACTTTAAATTCTTTTTCTAATTTGTAAAGGTAATTTTGCAGTGTTTTTAGTTTAACGGGTGTTTGA
CTATTTCTTTTAAGGTTTTCATTAAAGTAATAGAGTATGTTTTTTTGTGTGTATTTCTTATATGTTTTAT
TTATGTACGCTAGTGTTGAGATAAGGACTACTAATTTATACTGTAATTTATTGTAGCAAGTTGTGGTTTT
ACTGGTTTTGTTTATATTAGATAAGTTTTCCATTTATAGCTCCTTGAATACCGGATTTTTTATCTATAAA
GTATATATATCACAATTTTGATTTAAAAGTAAATTCTTTTTTTAAAAATACAAAAATTTTTTATAAATTA
TATAGACCATGATATTGTATTAATACTAATTGATTTTAATTTAAGGTTGAACTAAAATAAACATAGTTTT
GTAGAAAATAATTTTTCATTATTTTGCTACTTGATATTGGATCGTAAAAATATTAGGGCTTTACAAAGTT
CTTTTAAAAGAGAATTTAGTAAAGCCCTAAGTCTTTTAATAAAAAATTTTTTGTAAAAAAGTTGGCAAAA
ATAGTTTTTGCTATATATTTATATATAAGAAAAAATTCAATACTCAAGGAGATAAAAAATGGAAAACTTA
AACAATAATCCACAAAAAATTAATCAAATAAATAAGCAAACTAATTTTATTGGTTTTGAAAATTTTATAG
AACTTGATAATCAAGTTAATCAAACTAAAGAAAAAAGTAAATTAAGTAAGATAGGTAAGAAATTACCCGG
AATAAGCAGTCAAGTCTAGTGCGGCCGCGCCCAATACGCAAACCGCCTCTCCCCGCGCGTTGGCCGATTC
ATTAATGCAGCTGGCACGACAGGTTTCCCGACTGGAAAGCGGGCAGTGAGCGCAACGCAATTAATGTGAG
TTAGCTCACTCATTAGGCACCCCAGGCTTTACACTTTATGCTTCCGGCTCGTATGTTGTGTGGAATTGTG
AGCGGATAACAATTTCACACAGGAAACAGCTATGACCATGATTACGAATTCGAGCTCGAATTCTAAAGAT
CTTTGACAGCTAGCTCAGTCCTAGGTATAATACTAGT
Features (pLannotate 1.2.2; 15 found; start..end, strand, type, name):
    517..592     +  misc_RNA       gRNA scaffold: guide RNA scaffold for the Streptococcus pyogenes CRISPR/Cas9 system
    634..788     +  CDS            lacZα (fragment): LacZα fragment of β-galactosidase; lacZ fragment
    767..1171    +  CDS            hslU (fragment): HSLU_BORBU - Protein inferred from homology: Swiss-Prot protein existence level 3. ATPase subunit of a proteasome-like degradation complex; this subunit has chaperone activity. The binding of ATP and its subsequent hydrolysis by HslU are essential for unfolding of protein substrates subsequently hydrolyzed by HslV. HslU recognizes the N-terminal part of its protein substrates and unfolds these before they are guided to HslV for hydrolysis. From Borrelia burgdorferi (strain ATCC 35210 / B31 / CIP 102532 / DSM 4680).
   1208..2017    +  CDS            KanR: aminoglycoside phosphotransferase; aph(3')-Ia; confers resistance to kanamycin in bacteria or G418 (Geneticin®) in eukaryotes
   2089..2139    -  misc_feature   bom (fragment): basis of mobility region from pBR322
   2166..2254    +  promoter       AmpR promoter (fragment): bla
   2274..2648    +  CDS            BleoR: antibiotic-binding protein; Sh ble from Streptoalloteichus hindustanus; confers resistance to bleomycin, phleomycin, and Zeocin™
   2786..3374    +  rep_origin     ori: high-copy-number ColE1/pMB1/pBR322/pUC origin of replication
   4341..4357    -  promoter       ADH1 promoter (fragment): S. cerevisiae ADH1; promoter for alcohol dehydrogenase 1
   6747..6839    +  CDS            lacI (fragment): lac repressor; lacI; The lac repressor binds to the lac operator to inhibit transcription in E. coli. This inhibition can be relieved by adding lactose or isopropyl-β-D-thiogalactopyranoside (IPTG).
   6852..6873    +  protein_bind   CAP binding site: CAP binding activates transcription in the presence of cAMP. E. coli catabolite activator protein
   6888..6918    +  promoter       lac promoter: promoter for the E. coli lac operon
   6926..6942    +  protein_bind   lac operator: The lac repressor binds to the lac operator to inhibit transcription in E. coli. This inhibition can be relieved by adding lactose or isopropyl-β-D-thiogalactopyranoside (IPTG). lac repressor encoded by lacI
   6973..508     +  CDS            LUCI_PHOPY (fragment) (across the origin): Experimental evidence at protein level: Swiss-Prot protein existence level 1. Produces green light with a wavelength of 562 nm. From Photinus pyralis (Common eastern firefly) (Lampyris pyralis).
   7003..7037    +  promoter       J23119(SpeI) promoter: bacterial promoter (Registry of Standard Biological Parts BBa J23119) modified to end with an SpeI site
