[The description below was written by a language model from this plasmid's Addgene catalogue record, the feature table of its GenBank file and pLannotate feature annotations shown in this document.]
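Description:
pBSV2_Psyn-sgRNA500 is an empty parental vector for expressing single guide RNAs in the Lyme disease spirochete Borrelia burgdorferi, built as part of a CRISPR interference platform for selective gene knockdown in that organism. It derives from the pBSV2_2 backbone and is about 7 kb. In E. coli it replicates from a high-copy ColE1/pUC-type origin and is selected with kanamycin through the aph(3')-Ia gene. A hit to a B. burgdorferi hslU fragment lies immediately upstream of KanR. It may correspond to Borrelia-derived sequence driving the marker, but the record does not identify it as such. A Sh ble (bleomycin/Zeocin resistance) open reading frame is also annotated, although only kanamycin is listed for selection. A roughly 3.4 kb stretch downstream of the origin carries no meaningful annotation. The elements needed for maintenance in Borrelia probably sit there, but the record does not describe them.

The sgRNA cassette sits within remnants of a lacZα multiple cloning region, flanked by lac promoter/operator sequences and M13 primer sites. "Psyn" corresponds to the annotated constitutive synthetic J23119(SpeI) promoter, which lies upstream of the Streptococcus pyogenes Cas9 guide RNA scaffold. About 500 bp separate the promoter from the scaffold, and the sequence-based annotation matches this interval to a fragment of firefly luciferase. This fits a non-functional filler, probably the "500" in the name, that is replaced by a target-specific spacer, though the record only calls the cassette empty. No Cas9 or dCas9 gene is annotated, so the nuclease-dead effector must come from another construct. The two sequence records differ slightly in length (7,045 versus 7,037 nt) and in start position, but they show the same feature order.

The plasmid serves mainly as a template or recipient for building targeting sgRNA cassettes.
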