Addgene plasmid #149613: pBSV2_Psyn-sgRNA500
Purpose: (Empty Backbone) gRNA expression in B. burgdorferi, parental vector
Depositing lab: Christine Jacobs-Wagner. Depositing organization: Yale University. Publication: A CRISPR interference platform for selective downregulation of gene expression in Borrelia burgdorferi. Takacs CN, Scott M, Chang Y, Kloos ZA, Irnov I, Rosa PA, Liu J, Jacobs-Wagner C. Appl Environ Microbiol. 2020 Nov 30. pii: AEM.02519-20. doi: 10.1128/AEM.02519-20. PubMed 33257311.
Backbone
  Vector backbone: pBSV2_2
  Backbone manufacturer: CJW lab
  Modifications to backbone: empty gRNA cassette
  Vector type: Bacterial Expression, CRISPR
Growth in bacteria
  Bacterial resistance: Kanamycin, 50 μg/mL
  Growth temperature: 30°C
  Growth strain: DH5alpha
  Copy number: High Copy
Gene/Insert
  Gene/Insert name: None
  Promoter: Psyn
  Cloning method: Gibson Cloning
  Sequencing primers: 5′ Unknown
Terms and licenses: Academic/Nonprofit Terms; Industry Terms: Not Available to Industry
How to cite: pBSV2_Psyn-sgRNA500 was a gift from Christine Jacobs-Wagner (Addgene plasmid # 149613 ; http://n2t.net/addgene:149613 ; RRID:Addgene_149613)
